>Addgene plasmid #225884 | Vsx2 hR3-16 +SV40 base prom-GFP-IRES-AP | addgene full sequence | sequence record 446999 | Addgene NGS Result
TTGAGATCCTTTTTTTCTGCGCGTAATCTGCTGCTTGCAAACAAAAAAACCACCGCTACCAGCGGTGGTT
TGTTTGCCGGATCAAGAGCTACCAACTCTTTTTCCGAAGGTAACTGGCTTCAGCAGAGCGCAGATACCAA
ATACTGTTCTTCTAGTGTAGCCGTAGTTAGGCCACCACTTCAAGAACTCTGTAGCACCGCCTACATACCT
CGCTCTGCTAATCCTGTTACCAGTGGCTGCTGCCAGTGGCGATAAGTCGTGTCTTACCGGGTTGGACTCA
AGACGATAGTTACCGGATAAGGCGCAGCGGTCGGGCTGAACGGGGGGTTCGTGCACACAGCCCAGCTTGG
AGCGAACGACCTACACCGAACTGAGATACCTACAGCGTGAGCTATGAGAAAGCGCCACGCTTCCCGAAGG
GAGAAAGGCGGACAGGTATCCGGTAAGCGGCAGGGTCGGAACAGGAGAGCGCACGAGGGAGCTTCCAGGG
GGAAACGCCTGGTATCTTTATAGTCCTGTCGGGTTTCGCCACCTCTGACTTGAGCGTCGATTTTTGTGAT
GCTCGTCAGGGGGGCGGAGCCTATGGAAAAACGCCAGCAACGCGGCCTTTTTACGGTTCCTGGCCTTTTG
CTGGCCTTTTGCTCACATGTTCTTTCCTGCGTTATCCCCTGATTCTGTGGATAACCGTATTACCGCCTTT
GAGTGAGCTGATACCGCTCGCCGCAGCCGAACGACCGAGCGCAGCGAGTCAGTGAGCGAGGAAGCGGAAG
AGCGCCCAATACGCAAACCGCCTCTCCCCGCGCGTTGGCCGATTCATTAATGCAGCGGATCCAGACATGA
TAAGATACATTGATGAGTTTGGACAAACCACAACTAGAATGCAGTGAAAAAAATGCTTTATTTGTGAAAT
TTGTGATGCTATTGCTTTATTTGTAACCATTATAAGCTGCAATAAACAAGTTAGCTTTTTGCAAAAGCCT
AGGCCTCCAAAAAAGCCTCCTCACTACTTCTGGAATAGCTCAGAGGCCGAGGCGGCCTCGGCCTCTGCAT
AAATAAAAAAAATTAGTCAGCCATGGGGCGGAGAATGGGCGGAACTGGGCGGAGTTAGGGGCGGGATGGG
CGGAGTTAGGGGCGGGACTATGGTTGCTGACTAATTGAGATGCGGATCCGCTGGCACGACAGGTTTCCCG
ACTGGAAAGCGGGCAGTGAGCGCAACGCAATTAATGTGAGTTAGCTCACTCATTAGGCACCCCAGGCTTT
ACACTTTATGCTTCCGGCTCGTATGTTGTGTGGAATTGTGAGCGGATAACAATTTCACACAGGAAACAGC
TATGACCATGATTACGCCAAGCTTGGGCTGCAGGTCGAGGGATCTCCATAAGAGAAGAGGGACAGCTATG
ACTGGGAGTAGTCAGGAGAGGAGGAAAAATCTGGCTAGTAAAACATGTAAGGAAAATTTTAGGGATGTTA
AAGAAAAAAATAACACAAAACAAAATATAAAAAAAATCTAACCTCAAGTCAAGGCTTTTCTATGGAATAA
GGAATGGACAGCAGGGGGCTGTTTCATATACTGATGACCTCTTTATAGCCAACCTTTGTTCATGGCAGCC
AGCATATGGGCATATGTTGCCAAACTCTAAACCAAATACTCATTCTGATGTTTTAAATGATTTGCCCTCC
CATATGTCCTTCCGAGTGAGAGACACAAAAAATTCCAACACACTATTGCAATGAAAATAAATTTCCTTTA
TTAGCCAGAAGTCAGATGCTCAAGGGGCTTCATGATGTCCCCATAATTTTTGGCAGAGGGAAAAAGATCT
CAGTGGTATTTGTGAGCCAGGGCATTGGCCACACCAGCCACCACCTTCTGATAGGCAGCCTGCACCTGAG
GAGTGCGGCCGGCCGCGATATCCTCGACCCCACTGGGCTGTAGGTGGTGGCTGGATGGCCTGAGCCCCCT
CCTTTCCTGGGGTGCAGGCAGCCACAGGGCACAACCTGCAGTCCCTGGGGTTGGGGTAGGGAGTCCGAGA
GCAGCCAAGGGGCAGGTTTGGTGTCATGGGCTCAGTCCCCAGAGCGCACGGGGAGGGGAAGGTTCCATGG
CAGGACCTCTGTATAGGGACTCCGGGGATGACGACTCGGGCTGGAGGCCAGGCAGGACGACAGGAGGTGG
GGAGCAGGAGAACTCCGGGATGGGGAAGCAGGAGCCCCAGGGACGGGACACTCAGGGAGCAGTGGCCGTC
TCCAGCAGCAGCAGGGTCCCGGCCAGCAGAGGAAGCAACGCGGGGACCACGGACCGCCCCGGGTGCGCGG
CGTCGGTGGTGCCGGCGGGGGGCGCCAGGTCGCAGGCGGTGTAGGGCTCCAGGCAGGCGGCGAAGGCCAT
GACGTGCGCTATGAAGGTCTGCTCCTGCACGCCGTGAACCAGGTGCGCCTGCGGGCCGCGCGCGAACACC
GCCACGTCCTCGCCTGCGTGGGTCTCTTCGTCCAGGGGCACTGCTGACTGCTGCCGATACTCGGGGCTCC
CGCTCTCGCTCTCGGTAACATCCGGCCGGGCGCCGTCCTTGAGCACATAGCCTGGACCGTTTCCGTATAG
GAGGACCGTGTAGGCCTTCCTGTCCCGGGCCTTGCCAGGGGCCAGCCCGAAGATGGAGCTCCCTCGCAGG
GGGTAGCCTCCGAAGGAGAAGACGTGGGAGTGGTCGGCAGTGACGAGGCTCAGCGTGTCCTCCTCGCTGG
TGAGCTGGCCCGCCCTCTCAATGGCGTCGTCGAACATGATCGTCTCAGTCAGTGCCCGGTAAGCCCTGCT
TTCATGATGACCATGGTCGATGCGACCACCCTCCACGAAGAGGAAGAAGCCGCGGGGGTTCCTGCTCAGC
AGGCGCAGGGCAGCCTCTGTCATCTCCATCAGGGAGGGGTCCAGTGTGGAGTCTCGGTGGATCTCGTATT
TCATGTCTCCAGGCTCAAAGAGACCCATGAGATGGGTCACAGACGGGTCCAGGGAAGCCTGCATGAGCTC
AGTGCGGTTCCACACATACCGGGCACCCTGGCGCTTCGCCAGCCATTCCTGCACCAGATTCTTCCCGTCC
AGCCTGGTCCCACCTTGGCTGTAGTCATCTGGGTACTCAGGGTCTGGGGTTCCCATGCGAAACATGTACT
TTCGGCCTCCACCTAGGATCACGTCAATGTCCATGTTGGAGATGAGCTGCGTAGCGATGTCCTGGCACCC
CTCCTGGCGGGCCGAGGCAGGCACGTCGGCGTCCGAGTACCAGTTGCGGTTCACCGTGTGGGCGTAGGTG
CCGGCTGGCGAGGCGTGCTGCACTCGTGTGGTGGTTACCACTCCCACTGACTTCCCTGCTTTCTTGGCCC
GATTCATCACGGAGATGACCTCGTTGCCGCGTGTCGTGTTGCACTGGTTAAAGCGGGCGGCTGCACTCAA
GCCAATGGTCTGGAAGTTGCCCTTGACCCCGCACAGGTAGGCCGTGGCTGTGGCTCCACTGTCTGGCACA
TGTTTGTCTACATTGTATGTCTTGGACAGAGCCACATATGGGAAGCGGTCCATGGCCAGGGGTATCTCAG
GCCCCAGTTTGTCCTTCTTCTGCCCTTTTAGGATCCTGGCAGCTGTCACCGTAGACACCCCCATCCCATC
GCCCAGGAAGATGATGAGGTTCTTGGCGGCTGTCTGTGCAGGCTGCAGCTTCTTGGCGGCACCCAGGGCC
TCGGCTGCCTCGCGGTTCCAGAAGTCCGGGTTCTCCTCCTCAACTGGGATGATGCCCAGGGAGAGCTGTA
GCCTCAGGCCCAGCAGCAGCAGCAGCAGCAGCCTCGACCCCATATTATCATCGTGTTTTTCAAAGGAAAA
CCACGTCCCCGTGGTTCGGGGGGCCTAGACGTTTTTTTAACCTCGACTAAACACATGTAAAGCATGTGCA
CCGAGGCCCCAGATCAGATCCCATACAATGGGGTACCTTCTGGGCATCCTTCAGCCCCTTGTTGAATACG
CTTGAGGAGAGCCATTTGACTCTTTCCACAACTATCCAACTCACAACGTGGCACTGGGGTTGTGCCGCCT
TTGCAGGTGTATCTTATACACGTGGCTTTTGGCCGCAGAGGCACCTGTCGCCAGGTGGGGGGTTCCGCTG
CCTGCAAAGGGTCGCTACAGACGTTGTTTGTCTTCAAGAAGCTTCCAGAGGAACTGCTTCCTTCACGACA
TTCAACAGACCTTGCATTCCTTTGGCGAGAGGGGAAAGACCCCTAGGAATGCTCGTCAAGAAGACAGGGC
CAGGTTTCCGGGCCCTCACATTGCCAAAAGACGGCAATATGGTGGAAAATAACATATAGACAAACGCACA
CCGGCCTTATTCCAAGCGGCTTCGGCCAGTAACGTTAGGGGGGGGGGAGGGAGAGGGGGGGGGGGGGGGG
GGGCGGAATTGGCCGCTTTACTTGTACAGCTCGTCCATGCCGAGAGTGATCCCGGCGGCGGTCACGAACT
CCAGCAGGACCATGTGATCGCGCTTCTCGTTGGGGTCTTTGCTCAGGGCGGACTGGGTGCTCAGGTAGTG
GTTGTCGGGCAGCAGCACGGGGCCGTCGCCGATGGGGGTGTTCTGCTGGTAGTGGTCGGCGAGCTGCACG
CTGCCGTCCTCGATGTTGTGGCGGATCTTGAAGTTCACCTTGATGCCGTTCTTCTGCTTGTCGGCCATGA
TATAGACGTTGTGGCTGTTGTAGTTGTACTCCAGCTTGTGCCCCAGGATGTTGCCGTCCTCCTTGAAGTC
GATGCCCTTCAGCTCGATGCGGTTCACCAGGGTGTCGCCCTCGAACTTCACCTCGGCGCGGGTCTTGTAG
TTGCCGTCGTCCTTGAAGAAGATGGTGCGCTCCTGGACGTAGCCTTCGGGCATGGCGGACTTGAAGAAGT
CGTGCTGCTTCATGTGGTCGGGGTAGCGGCTGAAGCACTGCACGCCGTAGGTCAGGGTGGTCACGAGGGT
GGGCCAGGGCACGGGCAGCTTGCCGGTGGTGCAGATGAACTTCAGGGTCAGCTTGCCGTAGGTGGCATCG
CCCTCGCCCTCGCCGGACACGCTGAACTTGTGGCCGTTTACGTCGCCGTCCAGCTCGACCAGGATGGGCA
CCACCCCGGTGAACAGCTCCTCGCCCTTGCTCACCATGGTGGCGACCGGTGGATCCCGGGCCCGCGGTAC
CAAGCTTTTTGCAAAAGCCTAGGCCTCCAAAAAAGCCTCCTCACTACTTCTGGAATAGCTCAGAGGCCGA
GGCGGCCTCGGCCTCTGCATAAATAAAAAAAATTAGTCAGCGATGGGGCGGAGAATGGGCGGAACTGGGC
GGAGTTAGGGGCGGGATGGGCGGAGTTAGGGGCGGGACTATGGTTGCTGACTAATTGAGATGCAGATCGC
AGATCTCGAGAGGGAAAACTTCCTAGAGGAGGCAGCAGTGGGGCTGGACTATGAAGCTAGAATGATCACT
AGCCTGCAGCAGTGAGGCCCCAGCTCCTTTGCCTGTGACCATCTCCTCCCAACGCTTTTCCACCAAATCT
CAGGCTTAGGACACCCCTCTGGAAAAATCCCACCCTGCCCACCATCTCCTCATGTTTTCTTTTTCTTTTC
TTTTTTCTTTTCTTTTTTCTTTTCTTTTCTTTTTCTTTTCTTTCTTTCTTCCTTTCTTCCTTCCTTTTTT
TTTTTTTTTTGATGTTTTGCTCTTGTCACCCTGGTTAGAGTCCAGTGATGCACTCTCGGCTCACTGCAAC
CTCCGCCTCCCGGGTTCAAGTGATTCTCCTACCTCAGCCTCCAAGTAGCTGCGATTACAGGCACGTGCCA
CCAGGCCCAGTTAATTTTTGTATTTTTAGTAGAGACAAGGCTTCACCATGTTGGCCAGGCTGGTCTTGAA
TTTCTGACCTCAGGTGATCTGCCTGCCTCGGCCTCCCAAAGTGTTGGGATTACAGGCGTGAGCCACTGCG
CCTGGCCATCCTCGTGTTTTCTTTTAGCCATCCTGGGAAGAAGTTGGGAAGAAGGTCACCCACTCTCACA
CGGCCACAGCCCAATTTTCTCTTGAAAATCGCTACTAGAATCACCATTTGTCATAGTCCAAGGGTCGGGG
ACAGAGTCTGGGGGAATAATTTGACGAAGGTGGGCAGGAAACCCCCCTCCCTCCCGTCGAGCCCTGCTGG
AGGGAAGGACTGTGGTAGGCGCAGAGGTGAGGAGGCCAACCGAATGCAGAAACCCAGCCAGGGAAAGGTT
TAGCCCCACAATCCAATTCCACTTAATATCCCATAATAGAATGCTGTCAACATGAGTTTCCTGTTCAAGT
GGATTTGTTAGGAAGGCTGGGGAGGTCAGAGGTGTATTCCGGCCCTCCTGGTGTGGGGACTCCAGTAGGG
TGTGTGTGGTGGGGGTTACTTGGGCACAAGGGCCCCCTCCCCACCCTCTCCCCTCAGCAAGCCAAACAGG
CTCTCAGGAAGGGGTTTGTCACACTTGTCTGTACCAAGACCTCATGAGTTTGTGATGGCTTGCAGAGGGT
CCTGGAGCCTCCTGAGGGAGCGTGCATCTCCTTTGAGAAGCGTCCAGCCACTAAGGCAGAGAGCAGGATA
TTCATGTGAAGGGATTCAGACCTTGAGCAGAAGGTGGGGAGGGGTTCCCAGTTCGGGGGAAGGTACACAG
GAGGAGCCACAGGGCCAAACTTGAGGCAACCTTGGGGGGCAAGGGGCCACTTAGGGAGAACCCTGAAGAT
CTGGGTTGGCCTCAGCCCCCATGAGTGACAACCCAGTGGGTGACCCCACGTAGTTACTCAAACTGGCTGC
TGCCTGCTCCTTCTGCCCCCCTGGCTGGCCCATTGCTAGGCGTCCTTCCTCCCAGCTGACTAAGAATCCT
TTTGGGGGAGACTTCTGTGAGAGCTTGTGATCGAGCGGTCCCCGTGGATCAGACACAGTGCTGGGCCTTC
CATATGCTGCTGCCTCATCAAATTCTGTGGAGCCAGGCCAGGGAGCAGCAGCAGGGGTCAAGGCTGGGGA
GAAGGGCTGTGTGAGCACAGGAGCCGTTATTATCCTCATTTTCCCCAAGTAATAGGGGCTCAGGGGTTTT
AAGAAACAAAACTAGGGCCAGGCGTGGTCGCTTACACCTCTAGCCTCTAATCCCAGCACTCTAGGAGGCT
GAGGCCAGTGGATCACTTGAGCCCAGGAGTTTGAGACTAGCCTGGGCAACATAGCAAGATCCCATCTCTA
CCAAAAAAAAAAAAAAATAGAAAGGCATGGTGGTGCACACCTGTAGTGCCAGCTACTCAGGAGGTTGAGG
CAGGAAGATCACTTAAGCCCAGGAGTTTGAGGCTTCAGTGAGCTGTGATTGAGTCACTGCACTCCAACCT
GGGCAACAGAGTGAGGCCCTGTCTCTAAAAAATATATTTTAAATAAATAAATAGAAACAAATCAAGACCT
CACATAGTAGGGGAGGGCACTGGGACAAGCATGAAGTTCTTTCTGACCCCAAAGCTGGTGCAGGAGAGAT
GGGGAGATGAATGAAGACTCAGTGAGAGCCTTCAGAAACCCAGCCTGCGCCTGGTCTTGGAGAGCGGATG
TTGGGTGCATTTTTCTGTAAGTATCCAGGAGGGTGTGGGGCAGAAGTTGCAAGGATGAGGTCAGGCCTTG
GCTCCTCTGGGGCCTGCGGGTGGGTGAGACCAGGGGAGGGGGGAATGGGCCTGGGGCCGAGGAGGGCAGG
GCTGGGCCTCCGGCTCTTTTGTGAGCTGTTTTAATTCGTGTAAATGAGGGTTTTTAATTTGTTATTCTGG
GTTTTATTTCTATTACCATCTCATTTGCCTGTAAACCCTATTCTGCCCCTGCCTGGACCGAATTCCATTT
GATGCATTAGGACTAATTCTCCTCCCAAAGGGTTAGATGTTTTCTCCCCACACAAAAGTCGCTTATTTTG
GATAAAGAGACGATTAGATTTATCTTTAATATTTTAATGGCAGCTGGGATTAGTGGGCAAACAGCCCCGA
CTGGGGTTGTTCACGGCGGATTAAGTTCTGATCAACTCTCAGATGGGGAGCCCCCACCCCCACCCCACTC
CACTTTCTGTTTTCCACAAAGTGCTTTTTATTATTTTTTGTTGAAAAAAAAATTCCCTTGTCTTTTGGAG
CATCATAAATTCCATTTGCTGTTTTCTATTAAATCAAGTTGATTAAATTCGTTGTGACTCTTTGCACATA
GATCTTTTTAATTTTAACGTCTCCAGCATAAAATCTTTAATGGTGCCATTTGAAATTGCTGCAATATACA
GTACAGGCCCTGAGAAAACAGATGGAAATGAGGTTCTGCCAGGGATGGGGGAGGTCCTATCAGGAGGGGT
ACAGTTGGGAGAAGGCACAGACCTCCAGGTGAAGGCAGGGGACTGACTCTTCCTGAGGTCCAGAGAGCCC
CACGTTCTCCATTCAGCTATTTTCTAGCTTCAGGGCTTTGGCTAGGAACTTGGCCCATGCTATGGAGGGC
TTGCTATGTGCCTGGCACTGTGTATGCATCGCCAGTCATCCTTACAAGGAGGCTCAGAGAGAGGTCACTT
GCTCAAGGTCACGTAGCAAGTCGGTGGCAGTGGTTGAGTCCAGATTGTCTTTGCCAATAAAGCCTCATCT
CCCCTTTCATCAGTAAAATGGGGGTGATCGGTTCCGCCCTGGGTCACAGGTGCTTGGAAAGATTGGATGA
GGTCCACAAACTGCTTTGGGAACAGTACAGAGCTGTGCTCTCCTGGGGGGATGGAGGAGTGGGGCTGACC
CATTTGGGCCTCAGAGGCTCTGCTATCACTGGGTAGAGCTGCCTTTTGAGACCCTGGGAACCTTCACTAA
CTCCAGGGTCTCGGCTTCCCCCCGCCCCTCAGCTCTCCAGCTCTCCGGCCTCCGGCCTCAGGCTTTTTCT
CCCCGTCTCTAATCCTGACCTCATCAAGTCCTGGGAAGAGGGTTGATCCACAGGAGCAAATCCCTCATTC
AGAGGGGCAAAATCAGCTTAATTTGCAGCAATTTGAAGCAGGTCTTTGCCAGGATTTGAATATCAAATTA
TCCCACAGCCTGGGCTGGTCTGGGAGGCCTCCCCCGGCTGCAATATGGACCGATGTGCTCAGGCTTCACC
AGGGAGATTGTCCTGGGAGTGACTGAAGCTGAGGCTGTGGAGATGGGAGTGAGTGTCAGAGGGTAGTGGG
CAAGGTGGGGGTCACCAGTCAGCCCCCACTGCCAGAGGGCACTGCAGCAGTGACTGAGGGACAGATGGAG
TTTGGGGTCAAAACCTCCTGTTCTTGAGACTCACCGGGGGCTCTTGTCAAATGTGCGGATTCCCAGGCCC
TTCTACAAACATAAGAAATCAAGATTTTCTTGACTAAGAAAGTTTAGAAAAATCCGGTGCAGCTCAGTTA
GCCAATCAACAAACACTTGCTGTGCACAATCTGTACTGCCTCTCATTTTGAGAGAATCAGCCTCCTCTGG
TGCCCACCCTGTTCATTCCCAGCCTCTGGTACTGTGGACAATATTTCCTTGGCTGTCTGCTCCATGATGG
CCCCTGAGGCCTGAGTCAGCGGCTGCAGAGAGCTCTTCAGCCTTCCCTTCCTGGTCTGCATGCCCAACTC
CTCTGGCCACCCGGCCCTTTCATTCCTTTTCTGCAAGCTCAGGCCTAGCAGACATCCTCTTATGTCAGTC
ACACAGGCCTCGCTGCCCAGACCTGAGCCCCGGGGCTCAGACCCCTCTCATGGGCATGTCATGAGCTGTG
AGGTCGACCCAGGTGGCACTTTTCGGGGAAATGTGCGCGGAACCCCTATTTGTTTATTTTTCTAAATACA
TTCAAATATGTATCCGCTCATGAGACAATAACCCTGATAAATGCTTCAATAATATTGAAAAAGGAAGAGT
ATGAGTATTCAACATTTCCGTGTCGCCCTTATTCCCTTTTTTGCGGCATTTTGCCTTCCTGTTTTTGCTC
ACCCAGAAACGCTGGTGAAAGTAAAAGATGCTGAAGATCAGTTGGGTGCACGAGTGGGTTACATCGAACT
GGATCTCAACAGCGGTAAGATCCTTGAGAGTTTTCGCCCCGAAGAACGTTTTCCAATGATGAGCACTTTT
AAAGTTCTGCTATGTGGCGCGGTATTATCCCGTATTGACGCCGGGCAAGAGCAACTCGGTCGCCGCATAC
ACTATTCTCAGAATGACTTGGTTGAGTACTCACCAGTCACAGAAAAGCATCTTACGGATGGCATGACAGT
AAGAGAATTATGCAGTGCTGCCATAACCATGAGTGATAACACTGCGGCCAACTTACTTCTGACAACGATC
GGAGGACCGAAGGAGCTAACCGCTTTTTTGCACAACATGGGGGATCATGTAACTCGCCTTGATCGTTGGG
AACCGGAGCTGAATGAAGCCATACCAAACGACGAGCGTGACACCACGATGCCTGTAGCAATGGCAACAAC
GTTGCGCAAACTATTAACTGGCGAACTACTTACTCTAGCTTCCCGGCAACAATTAATAGACTGGATGGAG
GCGGATAAAGTTGCAGGACCACTTCTGCGCTCGGCCCTTCCGGCTGGCTGGTTTATTGCTGATAAATCTG
GAGCCGGTGAGCGTGGGTCTCGCGGTATCATTGCAGCACTGGGGCCAGATGGTAAGCCCTCCCGTATCGT
AGTTATCTACACGACGGGGAGTCAGGCAACTATGGATGAACGAAATAGACAGATCGCTGAGATAGGTGCC
TCACTGATTAAGCATTGGTAACTGTCAGACCAAGTTTACTCATATATACTTTAGATTGATTTAAAACTTC
ATTTTTAATTTAAAAGGATCTAGGTGAAGATCCTTTTTGATAATCTCATGACCAAAATCCCTTAACGTGA
GTTTTCGTTCCACTGAGCGTCAGACCCCGTAGAAAAGATCAAAGGATCTTC
Features (pLannotate 1.2.2; 23 found; start..end, strand, type, name):
      1..589     +  rep_origin     ori: high-copy-number ColE1/pMB1/pBR322/pUC origin of replication
    772..826     +  CDS            lacI (fragment): lac repressor; lacI; The lac repressor binds to the lac operator to inhibit transcription in E. coli. This inhibition can be relieved by adding lactose or isopropyl-β-D-thiogalactopyranoside (IPTG).
    828..962     -  polyA_signal   SV40 poly(A) signal: SV40 polyadenylation signal
    982..1117    -  rep_origin     SV40 ori: SV40 origin of replication
   1141..1163    -  promoter       SV40 promoter (fragment): SV40 enhancer and early promoter
   1170..1209    +  CDS            lacI (fragment): lac repressor; lacI; The lac repressor binds to the lac operator to inhibit transcription in E. coli. This inhibition can be relieved by adding lactose or isopropyl-β-D-thiogalactopyranoside (IPTG).
   1222..1243    +  protein_bind   CAP binding site: CAP binding activates transcription in the presence of cAMP. E. coli catabolite activator protein
   1258..1288    +  promoter       lac promoter: promoter for the E. coli lac operon
   1292..1314    +  protein_bind   lac operator (fragment): The lac repressor binds to the lac operator to inhibit transcription in E. coli. This inhibition can be relieved by adding lactose or isopropyl-β-D-thiogalactopyranoside (IPTG). lac repressor encoded by lacI
   1697..1752    -  polyA_signal   β-globin poly(A) signal: rabbit β-globin polyadenylation signal (Gil and Proudfoot, 1987)
   1823..1894    -  CDS            HBB (fragment): HBB_PONPY - Experimental evidence at transcript level: Swiss-Prot protein existence level 2. Involved in oxygen transport from the lung to the various peripheral tissues. From Pongo pygmaeus (Bornean orangutan).
   2312..3812    -  CDS            SEAP (fragment): secreted alkaline phosphatase from human placenta The natural enzyme has a C-terminal transmembrane sequence that is replaced by a GPI anchor.
   3825..4287    -  misc_feature   IRES: internal ribosome entry site (IRES) of the encephalomyocarditis virus (EMCV)
   4398..4416    +  promoter       chicken β-actin promoter (fragment): contains a 21-bp deletion relative to the standard chicken β-actin promoter
   4428..5147    -  CDS            EGFP: the original enhanced GFP (Yang et al., 1996) mammalian codon-optimized
   5155..5181    -  misc_feature   MCS (fragment): multiple cloning site
   5188..5384    -  promoter       SV40 promoter: SV40 early promoter
   5625..5650    -  promoter       Act1 promoter (fragment): rice actin promoter
   5713..5976    +  CDS            GVQW1 (fragment): GVQW1_HUMAN - Also known as TIGD1L2. Experimental evidence at transcript level: Swiss-Prot protein existence level 2. From Homo sapiens (Human).
   7112..7192    -  CDS            MYL10 (fragment): MYL10_HUMAN - Also known as MYLC2PL, PLRLC. Experimental evidence at protein level: Swiss-Prot protein existence level 1. From Homo sapiens (Human).
   7234..7365    -  CDS            C9orf85 (fragment): CI085_HUMAN - Experimental evidence at protein level: Swiss-Prot protein existence level 1. From Homo sapiens (Human).
   9766..9870    +  promoter       AmpR promoter: bla
   9871..10731   +  CDS            AmpR: β-lactamase; bla; confers resistance to ampicillin, carbenicillin, and related antibiotics
