[The description below was written by a language model from this plasmid's Addgene catalogue record and pLannotate feature annotations shown in this document.]
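Description:
Vsx2 hR3-16 +SV40 base prom-GFP-IRES-AP is a mammalian enhancer-reporter plasmid of about 10.9 kb built on the pCAGEN backbone. It is maintained in E. coli as a high-copy plasmid through a ColE1/pUC-type origin and selected with ampicillin via the β-lactamase gene and its native promoter. Remnants of the parental vector also appear in the annotation, including lac promoter/operator and lacI fragments, an SV40 origin, and an SV40 polyadenylation signal.

The test element is hR3-16, a synthesized human sequence. Judging from the plasmid name and the associated study, it is a candidate module of the VSX2 super-enhancer, which acts in retinal development. No feature is annotated as hR3-16. However, a stretch of several kilobases upstream of the reporter cassette carries only scattered short matches to human coding fragments and a rice actin promoter fragment. These are probably spurious hits within human genomic DNA, so this region presumably corresponds to the insert.

The reporter cassette lies on the reverse strand. An SV40 early promoter, described in the name as a basal promoter, drives EGFP, followed by an EMCV IRES and a human placental alkaline phosphatase sequence, with a rabbit β-globin polyadenylation signal terminating the transcript. The phosphatase is annotated as a SEAP fragment, and the depositor notes a SEAP reporter. The IRES allows both reporters to be translated from a single bicistronic mRNA.

Because a minimal promoter should give little expression on its own, fluorescence and phosphatase activity report whether the cloned human element has enhancer activity in the cells tested. The record does not specify the delivery method or target tissue.
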