Addgene plasmid #225884: Vsx2 hR3-16 +SV40 base prom-GFP-IRES-AP
Purpose: Enhancer reporter
Depositing lab: Michael Dyer. Depositing organization: St. Jude Children's Research Hospital. Publication: Evolutionary conservation of VSX2 super-enhancer modules in retinal development. Honnell V, Sweeney S, Norrie J, Parks M, Ramirez C, Jannu AJ, Xu B, Teubner B, Lee AY, Bell C, Dyer MA. Development. 2024 Jul 1;151(13):dev202435. doi: 10.1242/dev.202435. Epub 2024 Jul 12. PubMed 38994775.
Backbone
  Vector backbone: pCAGEN
  Backbone manufacturer: Connie Cepko, Addgene plasmid #11160
  Vector type: Mammalian Expression
Growth in bacteria
  Bacterial resistance: Ampicillin, 100 μg/mL
  Growth temperature: 37°C
  Growth strain: DH5alpha
  Copy number: High Copy
Gene/Insert
  Gene/Insert name: hR3-16
  Species: H. sapiens (human)
  Tag / fusion protein: EGFP (C terminal on backbone)
  Cloning method: Gene Synthesis
Terms and licenses: Academic/Nonprofit Terms; Industry Terms: Not Available to Industry
Depositor comments: Contains SEAP reporter
How to cite: Vsx2 hR3-16 +SV40 base prom-GFP-IRES-AP was a gift from Michael Dyer (Addgene plasmid # 225884 ; http://n2t.net/addgene:225884 ; RRID:Addgene_225884)
